Addgene plasmid #59297: pLL3.7 Alk.2 shRNA
Purpose: shRNA to mouse Alk
Depositing lab: Ulrike Heberlein. Depositing organization: University of California, San Francisco (UCSF). Publication: Alk is a transcriptional target of LMO4 and ERalpha that promotes cocaine sensitization and reward. Lasek AW, Gesch J, Giorgetti F, Kharazia V, Heberlein U. J Neurosci. 2011 Oct 5;31(40):14134-41. doi: 10.1523/JNEUROSCI.3415-11.2011. PubMed 21976498.
Backbone
  Vector backbone: pLL3.7
  Backbone manufacturer: Addgene Plasmid #11795
  Backbone size w/o insert (bp): 7650
  Total vector size (bp): 7579
  Vector type: Mammalian Expression, Lentiviral, RNAi, Cre/Lox
  Selectable markers: GFP
Growth in bacteria
  Bacterial resistance: Ampicillin, 100 μg/mL
  Growth temperature: 30°C
  Growth strain: Stbl3
  Growth instructions: Although this plasmid grows in standard bacteria, to reduce the chance of recombination we recommend that you grow the plasmid at 30oC in Stbl3 cells from Invitrogen.
  Copy number: High Copy
Gene/Insert
  Gene/Insert name: Alk.2 shRNA (alt name: Alk.2)
  gRNA/shRNA sequence: GCAACGCAGCATCAAACAA
  Species: M. musculus (mouse)
  Promoter: mouse U6
  Cloning method: Restriction Enzyme; 5′ cloning site HpaI (unknown if destroyed); 3′ cloning site XhoI (unknown if destroyed)
  Sequencing primers: 5′ U6 (5'-cagtgcaggggaaagaatagtagac-3')
Resource information
  A portion of this plasmid was derived from a plasmid made by: Luk Parijs
Terms and licenses: Academic/Nonprofit Terms; Industry Terms: Not Available to Industry
Depositor comments: Lentiviral vector that expresses shRNA under the mouse U6 promoter. A CMV-EGFP reporter cassette is included in the vector to monitor expression. Supported by the NIAAA INIA West consortium.
How to cite: pLL3.7 Alk.2 shRNA was a gift from Ulrike Heberlein (Addgene plasmid # 59297 ; http://n2t.net/addgene:59297 ; RRID:Addgene_59297)
