[The description below was written by a language model from this plasmid's Addgene catalogue record.]
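Description:
pLL3.7 Alk.2 shRNA is a lentiviral RNA interference vector built on the pLL3.7 (LentiLox 3.7) backbone and designed to knock down mouse Alk (anaplastic lymphoma kinase). It is maintained in bacteria as a high-copy plasmid under ampicillin selection. As with other lentiviral transfer plasmids, its repeated viral sequences make it prone to recombination, so the record advises a recombination-deficient host strain. The listed total size is about 7.6 kb, slightly smaller than the stated size of the empty backbone. No feature table accompanies the record, so the viral elements, the replication origin and the position of the lox sites are not itemised.

The payload is a short hairpin RNA named Alk.2, which targets a 19-nucleotide sequence in the mouse Alk transcript. It was cloned between the HpaI and XhoI sites downstream of the mouse U6 promoter, an RNA polymerase III promoter suited to high-level expression of small RNAs. A separate CMV-driven EGFP cassette marks transfected or transduced cells. GFP is the only marker listed for mammalian cells, so these cells are identified by fluorescence rather than by drug selection. The vector is also classed as Cre/Lox, in keeping with the LentiLox design in which loxP sites permit Cre-mediated removal of vector sequences, although the record does not say which segment is floxed.

Once packaged into lentiviral particles, the construct gives stable Alk silencing in mouse cells or tissue. The associated study examined Alk as a transcriptional target of LMO4 and ERα that promotes cocaine sensitization and reward.
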