>Addgene plasmid #59297 | pLL3.7 Alk.2 shRNA | addgene partial sequence | sequence record 95260 | WPRE-R 5'-CATAGCGTAAAAGGAGCAACA-3'
AATTTTGTAATCCAGAGGTTGATTATCGATAAGCTTGATATCGAATTGTACCTAGTGGAACCGGAACCCT
TAAACATGTATAACTTCGTATAATGTATGCTATACGAAGTTATTAGGTCCCTCGACGAATTCCTACTTGT
ACAGCTCGTCCATGCCGAGAGTGATCCCGGCGGCGGTCACGAACTCCAGCAGGACCATGTGATCGCGCTT
CTCGTTGGGGTCTTTGCTCAGGGCGGACTGGGTGCTCAGGTAGTGGTTGTCGGGCAGCAGCACGGGGCCG
TCGCCGATGGGGGTGTTCTGCTGGTAGTGGTCGGCGAGCTGCACGCTGCCGTCCTCGATGTTGTGGCGGA
TCTTGAAGTTCACCTTGATGCCGTTCTTCTGCTTGTCGGCCATGATATAGACGTTGTGGCTGTTGTAGTT
GTACTCCAGCTTGTGCCCCAGGATGTTGCCGTCCTCCTTGAAGTCGATGCCCTTCAGCTCGATGCGGTTC
ACCAGGGTGTCGCCCTCGAACTTCACCTCGGC
