>Addgene plasmid #59297 | pLL3.7 Alk.2 shRNA | addgene partial sequence | sequence record 95262 | mU6-F 5'-ATATCCCTTGGAGAAAAGCCTT-3'
AACAATTCAAGAGATTGTTTGATGCTGCGTTGCTTTTTTCTCGAGGTCGACGGTATCGATAAGCTCGCTT
CACGAGATTCCAGCAGGTCGAGGGACCTAATAACTTCGTATAGCATACATTATACGAAGTTATATTAAGG
GTTCCAAGCTTAAGCGGCCGCGTGGATAACCGTATTACCGCCATGCATTAGTTATTAATAGTAATCAATT
ACGGGGTCATTAGTTCATAGCCCATATATGGAGTTCCGCGTTACATAACTTACGGTAAATGGCCCGCCTG
GCTGACCGCCCAACGACCCCCGCCCATTGACGTCAATAATGACGTATGTTCCCATAGTAACGCCAATAGG
GACTTTCCATTGACGTCAATGGGTGGAGTATTTACGGTAAACTGCCCACTTGGCAGTACATCAAGTGTAT
CATATGCCAAGTACGCCCCCTATTGACGTCAATGACGGTAAATGGCCCGCCTGGCATTATGCCCAGTACA
TGACCTTATGGGACTTTCCTACTTGGCAGTACATCTACGTATTAGTCATCGCTATTACCATGGTGATGCG
GTTTTGGCAGTACATCAATGGGCGTGGATAGCGGTTTGACTCACGGGGATTTCCAAGTCTCCACCCCATT
GACGTCAATGGGAGTTTGTTTTGGCACCAAAATCAACGGGACTTTCCAAAATGTCGTAACAACTCCGCCC
CATTGACGCAAATGGGCGGTAGGCGTGTACGGTGGGAGGTCTATATAAGCAGAGCTGGTTTAGTGAACCG
TCAGATCCGC
